>Addgene plasmid #238543 | PiggyBac_8mer_pegArray_bb_pos.2 | addgene full sequence | sequence record 473263 | Addgene NGS Result
ACTCTTCCTTTTTCAATATTATTGAAGCATTTATCAGGGTTATTGTCTCATGAGCGGATACATATTTGAA
TGTATTTAGAAAAATAAACAAATAGGGGTTCCGCGCACATTTCCCCGAAAAGTGCCACCTAAATTGTAAG
CGTTAATATTTTGTTAAAATTCGCGTTAAATTTTTGTTAAATCAGCTCATTTTTTAACCAATAGGCCGAA
ATCGGCAAAATCCCTTATAAATCAAAAGAATAGACCGAGATAGGGT
[37 nt withheld, positions 257-293]
AAAGAACGTGGACTCCAACGTCAAAGG
[49 nt withheld, positions 321-369]
T
[91 nt withheld, positions 371-461]
G
[124 nt withheld, positions 463-586]
CCCATTCGCCATTCAGGCTGCGCAACTGTTGGGAAGGGCGATCGGTGCGGGCCTCTTCGCTATTACGCCA
GCTGGCGAAAGGGGGATGTGCTGCAAGGCGATTAAGTTGGGTAACGCCAGGGTTTTCCCAGTCACGACGT
TGTAAAACGACGGCCAGTGAGCGCGCCTCGTTCATTCACGTTTTTGAACCCGTGGAGGACGGGCAGACTC
GCGGTGCAAATGTGTTTTACAGCGTGATGGAGCAGATGAAGATGCTCGACACGCTGCAGAACACGCAGCT
AGATTAACCCTAGAAAGATAATCATATTGTGACGTACGTTAAAGATAATCATGTGTAAAATTGACGCATG
TGTTTTATCGGTCTGTATATCGAGGTTTATTTATTAATTTGAATAGATATTAAGTTTTATTATATTTACA
CTTACATACTAATAATAAATTCAACAAACAATTTATTTATGTTTATTTATTTATTAAAAAAAACAAAAAC
TCAAAATTTCTTCTATAAAGTAACAAAACTTTTATGAGGGACAGCCCCCCCCCAAAGCCCCCAGGGATGT
AATTACGTCCCTCCCCCGCTAGGGGGCAGCAGCGAGCCGCCCGGGGCTCCGCTCCGGTCCGGCGCTCCCC
CCGCATCCCCGAGCCGGCAGCGTGCGGGGACAGCCCGGGCACGGGGAAGGTGGCACGGGATCGCTTTCCT
CTGAACGCTTCTCGCTGCTCTTTGAGCCTGCAGACACCTGGGGGGATACGGGGAAAAGGCCTCCACGGCC
AAGGATCTGCGATATCGATAAGCTTGATATCGAATTCGGGAGGTGGTCCCTGCAGTTACGCCAATGATAA
CCCCCGCCAGAAAAATCTTAGTAGCCTTCCCTTTTTGTTTTCCGTGCCCCAACTCGGCGGATTGACTCGG
CCCCTTCCGGAAACACCCGAATCAACTTCTAGTCAAATTATTGTTCACGCCGCAATGACCCACCCCTGGC
CCGCGTCTGTGGAACTGACCCCTGGTGTACAGGAGAGTTCGCTGCTGAAAGTGGTCCCAAAGGGGTACTA
GTTTTTAAGCTCCCAACTCCCCCTCCCCCAGCGTCTGGAGGATTCCACACCCTCGCACCGCAGGGGCGAG
GAAGTGGGCGGAGTCCGGTTTTGGCGCCAGCCGCTGAGGCTGCCAAGCAGAAAAGCCACCGCTGAGGAGA
CTCCGGTCACTGTCCTCGCCCCGCCTCCCCCTTCCCTCCCCTTGGGGACCACCGGGCGCCACGCCGCGAA
CGGTAAGTGCCGCGGTCGTCGGCGCCTCCGCCCTCCCCCTAGGGCCCCAATTCCCAGCGGGCGCGGCGCG
CGGCCCCTCCCCCCGCCGGGCGCGCGCCCGCTGCCCCGCCCTTCGTGGCCGCCCGGCGTGGGCGGTGCCA
CCCCTCCCCCCGGCGGCCCCGCGCGCAGCTCCCGGCTCCCTCCCCCTTCGGATGTGGCTTGAGCTGTAGG
CGCGGAGGGGCTCCGGTGCCCGTCAGTGGGCAGAGCGCACATCGCCCACAGTCCCCGAGAAGTTGGGGGG
AGGGGTCGGCAATTGAACCGGTGCCTAGAGAAGGTGGCGCGGGGTAAACTGGGAAAGTGATGTCGTGTAC
TGGCTCCGCCTTTTTCCCGAGGGTGGGGGAGAACCGTATATAAGTGCAGTAGTCGCCGTGAACGTTCTTT
TTCGCAACGGGTTTGCCGCCAGAACACAGGTAAGTGCCGTGTGTGGTTCCCGCGGGCCTGGCCTCTTTAC
GGGTTATGGCCCTTGCGTGCCTTGAATTACTTCCACCTGGCTGCAGTACGTGATTCTTGATCCCGAGCTT
CGGGTTGGAAGTGGGTGGGAGAGTTCGAGGCCTTGCGCTTAAGGAGCCCCTTCGCCTCGTGCTTGAGTTG
AGGCCTGGCCTGGGCGCTGGGGCCGCCGCGTGCGAATCTGGTGGCACCTTCGCGCCTGTCTCGCTGCTTT
CGATAAGTCTCTAGCCATTTAAAATTTTTGATGACCTGCTGCGACGCTTTTTTTCTGGCAAGATAGTCTT
GTAAATGCGGGCCAAGATCTGCACACTGGTATTTCGGTTTTTGGGGCCGCGGGCGGCGACGGGGCCCGTG
CGTCCCAGCGCACATGTTCGGCGAGGCGGGGCCTGCGAGCGCGGCCACCGAGAATCGGACGGGGGTAGTC
TCAAGCTGGCCGGCCTGCTCTGGTGCCTGGCCTCGCGCCGCCGTGTATCGCCCCGCCCTGGGCGGCAAGG
CTGGCCCGGTCGGCACCAGTTGCGTGAGCGGAAAGATGGCCGCTTCCCGGCCCTGCTGCAGGGAGCTCAA
AATGGAGGACGCGGCGCTCGGGAGAGCGGGCGGGTGAGTCACCCACACAAAGGAAAAGGGCCTTTCCGTC
CTCAGCCGTCGCTTCATGTGACTCCACGGAGTACCGGGCGCCGTCCAGGCACCTCGATTAGTTCTCGAGC
TTTTGGAGTACGTCGTCTTTAGGTTGGGGGGAGGGGTTTTATGCGATGGAGTTTCCCCACACTGAGTGGG
TGGAGACTGAAGTTAGGCCAGCTTGGCACTTGATGTAATTCTCCTTGGAATTTGCCCTTTTTGAGTTTGG
ATCTTGGTTCATTCTCAAGCCTCAGACAGTGGTTCAAAGTTTTTTTCTTCCATTTCAGGTGTCGTGGAAT
TCTCACGCGTCTGCAGCTAGCTATGAGCGAGCTGATTAAGGAGAACATGCACATGAAGCTGTACATGGAG
GGCACCGTGGACAACCATCACTTCAAGTGCACATCCGAGGGCGAAGGCAAGCCCTACGAGGGCACCCAGA
CCATGAGAATCAAGGTGGTCGAGGGCGGCCCTCTCCCCTTCGCCTTCGACATCCTGGCTACTAGCTTCCT
CTACGGCAGCAAGACCTTCATCAACCACACCCAGGGCATCCCCGACTTCTTCAAGCAGTCCTTCCCTGAG
GGCTTCACATGGGAGAGAGTCACCACATACGAAGACGGGGGCGTGCTGACCGCTACCCAGGACACCAGCC
TCCAGGACGGCTGCCTCATCTACAACGTCAAGATCAGAGGGGTGAACTTCACATCCAACGGCCCTGTGAT
GCAGAAGAAAACACTCGGCTGGGAGGCCTTCACCGAAACCCTGTACCCCGCTGACGGCGGCCTGGAAGGC
AGAAACGACATGGCCCTGAAGCTCGTGGGCGGGAGCCATCTGATCGCAAACATCAAGACCACATATAGAT
CCAAGAAACCCGCTAAGAACCTCAAGATGCCTGGCGTCTACTATGTGGACTACAGACTGGAAAGAATCAA
GGAGGCCAACAACGAGACCTACGTCGAGCAGCACGAGGTGGCAGTGGCCAGATACTGCGACCTCCCTAGC
AAACTGGGGCACAAGCTTAATCTCGAGAAAATGTCCAAGGATGGTAAGAAAAAGAAGAAGAAGTCAAAAA
CCAAGTGTGTTATCATGTAATGAAGGTACCGCTTATCGATAATCAACCTCTGGATTACAAAATTTGTGAA
AGATTGACTGGTATTCTTAACTATGTTGCTCCTTTTACGCTATGTGGATACGCTGCTTTAATGCCTTTGT
ATCATGCTATTGCTTCCCGTATGGCTTTCATTTTCTCCTCCTTGTATAAATCCTGGTTGCTGTCTCTTTA
TGAGGAGTTGTGGCCCGTTGTCAGGCAACGTGGCGTGGTGTGCACTGTGTTTGCTGACGCAACCCCCACT
GGTTGGGGCATTGCCACCACCTGTCAGCTCCTTTCCGGGACTTTCGCTTTCCCCCTCCCTATTGCCACGG
CGGAACTCATCGCCGCCTGCCTTGCCCGCTGCTGGACAGGGGCTCGGCTGTTGGGCACTGACAATTCCGT
GGTGTTGTCGGGGAAATCATCGTCCTTTCCTTGGCTGCTCGCCTGTGTTGCCACCTGGATTCTGCGCGGG
ACGTCCTTCTGCTACGTCCCTTCGGCCCTCAATCCAGCGGACCTTCCTTCCCGCGGCCTGCTGCCGGCTC
TGCGGCCTCTTCCGCGTCTTCGCCTTCGCCCTCAGACGAGTCGGATCTCCCTTTGGGCCGCCTCCCCGCA
TCGATACCGTCGACCTCTTAATTAAGTTAACTAAACTTGTTTATTGCAGCTTATAATGGTTACAAATAAA
GCAATAGCATCACAAATTTCACAAATAAAGCATTTTTTTCACTGCATTCTAGTTGTGGTTTGTCCAAACT
CATCAATGTATCTTATCATGTCTGGAATTGACTCAAATGATGTCAATTAGTCTATCAGAAGCTCATCTGG
TCTCCCTTCCGGGGGACAAGACATCCCTGTTTAATATTTAAACAGCAGTGTTCCCAAACTGGGTTCTTAT
ATCCCTTGCTCTGGTCAACCAGGTTGCAGGGTTTCCTGTCCTCACAGGAACGAAGTCCCTAAAGAAACAG
TGGCAGCCAGGTTTAGCCCCGGAATTGACTGGATTCCTTTTTTAGGGCCCATTGGTCTAGACACCTGCAT
GCTGTGGGAGTGAGACGTGGCTCGTTAGATAGTCTAGCGTCTCACTAAGAGCATATGCAGGTGGGATCCA
TTAGGCGGCCGCGTTTAAACATGGCTTTTTCCCCGTATCCCCCCAGGTGTCTGCAGGCTCAAAGAGCAGC
GAGAAGCGTTCAGAGGAAAGCGATCCCGTGCCACCTTCCCCGTGCCCGGGCTGTCCCCGCACGCTGCCGG
CTCGGGGATGCGGGGGGAGCGCCGGACCGGAGCGGAGCCCCGGGCGGCTCGCTGCTGCCCCCTAGCGGGG
GAGGGACGTAATTACATCCCTGGGGGCTTTGGGGGGGGGCTGTCCCTGATATCTATAACAAGAAAATATA
TATATAATAAGTTATCACGTAAGTAGAACATGAAATAACAATATAATTATCGTATGAGTTAAATCTTAAA
AGTCACGTAAAAGATAATCATGCGTCATTTTGACTCACGCGGTCGTTATAGTTCAAAATCAGTGACACTT
ACCGCATTGACAAGCACGCCTCACGGGAGCTCCAAGCGGCGACTGAGATGTCCTAAATGCACAGCGACGG
ATTCGCGCTATTTAGAAAGAGAGAGCAATATTTCAAGAATGCATGCGTCAATTTTACGCAGACTATCTTT
CTAGGGTTAATCTAGCTGCATCAGGATCATATCGTCGGGTCTTTTTTCCGGCTCAGTCATCGCCCAAGCT
GGCGCTATCTGGGCATCGGGGAGGAAGAAGCCCGTGCCTTTTCCCGCGAGGTTGAAGCGGCATGGAAAGA
GTTTGCCGAGGATGACTGCTGCTGCATTGACGTTGAGCGAAAACGCACGTTTACCATGATGATTCGGGAA
GGTGTGGCCATGCACGCCTTTAACGGTGAACTGTTCGTTCAGGCCACCTGGGATACCAGTTCGTCGCGGC
TTTTCCGGACACAGTTCCGGATGGTCAGCCCGAAGCGCATCAGCAACCCGAACAATACCGGCGACAGCCG
GAACTGCCGTGCCGGTGTGCAGATTAATGACAGCGGTGCGGCGCTGGGATATTACGTCAGCGAGGACGGG
TATCCTGGCTGGATGCCGCAGAAATGGACATGGATACCCCGTGAGTTACCCGGCGGGCGCGCTTGGCGTA
ATCATGGTCATAGCTGTTTCCTGTGTGAAATTGTTATCCGCTCACAATTCCACACAACATACGAGCCGGA
AGCATAAAGTGTAAAGCCTGGGGTGCCTAATGAGTGAGCTAACTCACATTAATTGCGTTGCGCTCACTGC
CCGCTTTCCAGTCGGGAAACCTGTCGTGCCAGCTGCATTAATGAATCGGCCAACGCGCGGGGAGAGGCGG
TTTGCGTATTGGGCGCTCTTCCGCTTCCTCGCTCACTGACTCGCTGCGCTCGGTCGTTCGGCTGCGGCGA
GCGGTATCAGCTCACTCAAAGGCGGTAATACGGTTATCCACAGAATCAGGGGATAACGCAGGAAAGAACA
TGTGAGCAAAAGGCCAGCAAAAGGCCAGGAACCGTAAAAAGGCCGCGTTGCTGGCGTTTTTCCATAGGCT
CCGCCCCCCTGACGAGCATCACAAAAATCGACGCTCAAGTCAGAGGTGGCGAAACCCGACAGGACTATAA
AGATACCAGGCGTTTCCCCCTGGAAGCTCCCTCGTGCGCTCTCCTGTTCCGACCCTGCCGCTTACCGGAT
ACCTGTCCGCCTTTCTCCCTTCGGGAAGCGTGGCGCTTTCTCATAGCTCACGCTGTAGGTATCTCAGTTC
GGTGTAGGTCGTTCGCTCCAAGCTGGGCTGTGTGCACGAACCCCCCGTTCAGCCCGACCGCTGCGCCTTA
TCCGGTAACTATCGTCTTGAGTCCAACCCGGTAAGACACGACTTATCGCCACTGGCAGCAGCCACTGGTA
ACAGGATTAGCAGAGCGAGGTATGTAGGCGGTGCTACAGAGTTCTTGAAGTGGTGGCCTAACTACGGCTA
CACTAGAAGAACAGTATTTGGTATCTGCGCTCTGCTGAAGCCAGTTACCTTCGGAAAAAGAGTTGGTAGC
TCTTGATCCGGCAAACAAACCACCGCTGGTAGCGGTGGTTTTTTTGTTTGCAAGCAGCAGATTACGCGCA
GAAAAAAAGGATCTCAAGAAGATCCTTTGATCTTTTCTACGGGGTCTGACGCTCAGTGGAACGAAAACTC
ACGTTAAGGGATTTTGGTCATGAGATTATCAAAAAGGATCTTCACCTAGATCCTTTTAAATTAAAAATGA
AGTTTTAAATCAATCTAAAGTATATATGAGTAAACTTGGTCTGACAGTTACCAATGCTTAATCAGTGAGG
CACCTATCTCAGCGATCTGTCTATTTCGTTCATCCATAGTTGCCTGACTCCCCGTCGTGTAGATAACTAC
GATACGGGAGGGCTTACCATCTGGCCCCAGTGCTGCAATGATACCGCGAGACCCACGCTCACCGGCTCCA
GATTTATCAGCAATAAACCAGCCAGCCGGAAGGGCCGAGCGCAGAAGTGGTCCTGCAACTTTATCCGCCT
CCATCCAGTCTATTAATTGTTGCCGGGAAGCTAGAGTAAGTAGTTCGCCAGTTAATAGTTTGCGCAACGT
TGTTGCCATTGCTACAGGCATCGTGGTGTCACGCTCGTCGTTTGGTATGGCTTCATTCAGCTCCGGTTCC
CAACGATCAAGGCGAGTTACATGATCCCCCATGTTGTGCAAAAAAGCGGTTAGCTCCTTCGGTCCTCCGA
TCGTTGTCAGAAGTAAGTTGGCCGCAGTGTTATCACTCATGGTTATGGCAGCACTGCATAATTCTCTTAC
TGTCATGCCATCCGTAAGATGCTTTTCTGTGACTGGTGAGTACTCAACCAAGTCATTCTGAGAATAGTGT
ATGCGGCGACCGAGTTGCTCTTGCCCGGCGTCAATACGGGATAATACCGCGCCACATAGCAGAACTTTAA
AAGTGCTCATCATTGGAAAACGTTCTTCGGGGCGAAAACTCTCAAGGATCTTACCGCTGTTGAGATCCAG
TTCGATGTAACCCACTCGTGCACCCAACTGATCTTCAGCATCTTTTACTTTCACCAGCGTTTCTGGGTGA
GCAAAAACAGGAAGGCAAAATGCCGCAAAAAAGGGAATAAGGGCGACACGGAAATGTTGAATACTCAT
Features (pLannotate 1.2.2; 19 found; start..end, strand, type, name):
      1..105     -  promoter       AmpR promoter: bla
    158..586     -  rep_origin     f1 ori (sequence partly withheld): f1 bacteriophage origin of replication; arrow indicates direction of (+) strand synthesis
    591..746     -  CDS            lacZα (fragment): LacZα fragment of β-galactosidase; lacZ fragment
    748..867     +  CDS            B (fragment): PORTL_LAMBD - Experimental evidence at protein level: Swiss-Prot protein existence level 1. Forms the portal vertex of the capsid (PubMed:6228056, PubMed:6232391). This portal plays critical roles in head assembly, genome packaging, neck/tail attachment, and genome ejection (Probable). The portal protein multimerizes as a single ring-shaped homododecamer arranged around a central channel (PubMed:6232391). Binds to the terminase subunits to form the packaging machine (PubMed:7799432). From Escherichia phage lambda (Bacteriophage lambda).
   1369..1393    -  misc_feature   MCS (fragment): pBluescript multiple cloning site
   2084..2295    +  promoter       EF-1α core promoter: core promoter for human elongation factor EF-1α
   2296..3234    +  intron         EF-1α intron A: intron upstream of the start codon of human EF-1α
   3269..3967    +  CDS            TagBFP: TagBFP is a basic (constitutively fluorescent) blue fluorescent protein published in 2008, derived from Entacmaea quadricolor. It is reported to be a very rapidly-maturing monomer with very low acid sensitivity.
   4057..4645    +  misc_feature   WPRE: woodchuck hepatitis virus posttranscriptional regulatory element
   4646..4663    +  misc_feature   MCS (fragment): pBluescript multiple cloning site
   4680..4801    +  polyA_signal   SV40 poly(A) signal: SV40 polyadenylation signal
   4819..4911    +  ncRNA          G-CSF SLDE: Accession: RF00183 - G-CSF factor stem-loop destabilising element (SLDE)
   5712..6179    +  CDS            B (fragment): PORTL_LAMBD - Experimental evidence at protein level: Swiss-Prot protein existence level 1. Forms the portal vertex of the capsid (PubMed:6228056, PubMed:6232391). This portal plays critical roles in head assembly, genome packaging, neck/tail attachment, and genome ejection (Probable). The portal protein multimerizes as a single ring-shaped homododecamer arranged around a central channel (PubMed:6232391). Binds to the terminase subunits to form the packaging machine (PubMed:7799432). From Escherichia phage lambda (Bacteriophage lambda).
   6217..6233    -  protein_bind   lac operator: The lac repressor binds to the lac operator to inhibit transcription in E. coli. This inhibition can be relieved by adding lactose or isopropyl-β-D-thiogalactopyranoside (IPTG). lac repressor encoded by lacI
   6241..6271    -  promoter       lac promoter: promoter for the E. coli lac operon
   6286..6307    -  protein_bind   CAP binding site: CAP binding activates transcription in the presence of cAMP. E. coli catabolite activator protein
   6320..6412    -  CDS            lacI (fragment): lac repressor; lacI; The lac repressor binds to the lac operator to inhibit transcription in E. coli. This inhibition can be relieved by adding lactose or isopropyl-β-D-thiogalactopyranoside (IPTG).
   6595..7183    -  rep_origin     ori: high-copy-number ColE1/pMB1/pBR322/pUC origin of replication
   7354..8214    -  CDS            AmpR: β-lactamase; bla; confers resistance to ampicillin, carbenicillin, and related antibiotics
