[The description below was written by a language model from this plasmid's Addgene catalogue record and pLannotate feature annotations shown in this document.]
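Description:
PiggyBac_8mer_pegArray_bb_pos.2 is an 8.2 kb empty mammalian expression backbone that serves as a Golden Gate acceptor. It is meant to receive the "position 2" array of eight prime editing guide RNAs (an 8-mer pegArray) and comes from work on prime-editing-based lineage tracing combined with spatial mapping of cell state. The record lists no insert and no named parental vector. The bacterial portion resembles a pBluescript-type plasmid, with a high-copy ColE1/pUC origin, an f1 phage origin, remnants of the lacZα/lac promoter region and polylinker, and an AmpR (β-lactamase) cassette for ampicillin selection. It is propagated in a recombination-reduced E. coli strain, a common choice for constructs that will carry repetitive arrays.

The only annotated mammalian cassette is a constitutive reporter unit. The human EF-1α core promoter with its intron A drives TagBFP, followed by a WPRE to boost transcript expression and an SV40 polyadenylation signal. Blue fluorescence can therefore mark cells that have taken up the construct. The name indicates delivery by piggyBac transposition, which would integrate the cargo into the genome when transposase is supplied. However, the automated feature table annotates neither the transposon terminal repeats nor the Golden Gate acceptor site or any pegRNA promoters, and several stretches of the sequence are unannotated. Two fragments matching the phage lambda portal protein gene sit on either side of the central region. These may be non-functional stuffer DNA, though the record does not state their role. A short hit to a G-CSF stem-loop destabilising element downstream of the poly(A) signal is also unexplained.
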