Addgene plasmid #238543: PiggyBac_8mer_pegArray_bb_pos.2
Purpose: (Empty Backbone) Golden gate acceptor backbone for position 2 8-mer pegArrays
Depositing lab: Jonathan Weissman. Depositing organization: Whitehead Institute for Biomedical Research. Publication: High-resolution spatial mapping of cell state and lineage dynamics in vivo with PEtracer. Koblan LW, Yost KE, Zheng P, Colgan WN, Jones MG, Yang D, Kumar A, Sandhu J, Schnell A, Sun D, Ergen C, Saunders RA, Zhuang X, Allen WE, Yosef N, Weissman JS. Science. 2025 Jul 24:eadx3800. doi: 10.1126/science.adx3800. PubMed 40705858.
Backbone
  Vector backbone: n.a.
  Vector type: Mammalian Expression
Growth in bacteria
  Bacterial resistance: Ampicillin, 100 μg/mL
  Growth temperature: 30°C
  Growth strain: NEB Stable
  Copy number: High Copy
Gene/Insert
  Gene/Insert name: None
Terms and licenses: Academic/Nonprofit Terms; Industry Terms: Not Available to Industry
How to cite: PiggyBac_8mer_pegArray_bb_pos.2 was a gift from Jonathan Weissman (Addgene plasmid # 238543 ; http://n2t.net/addgene:238543 ; RRID:Addgene_238543)
